Addgene plasmid #157771: pCMV ShadowY-AURKA K162M-mTurq2
Purpose: Expression of AuroraA kinase-dead biosensor under CMV promoter
Depositing lab: Marc Tramier. Depositing organization: CNRS UMR 6290, Institut de Génétique et Développement de Rennes (IGDR). Publication: Aurora kinase A localises to mitochondria to control organelle dynamics and energy production. Bertolin G, Bulteau AL, Alves-Guerra MC, Burel A, Lavault MT, Gavard O, Le Bras S, Gagne JP, Poirier GG, Le Borgne R, Prigent C, Tramier M. eLife. 2018 Aug 2;7. pii: 38111. doi: 10.7554/eLife.38111. PubMed 30070631.
Backbone
  Vector backbone: pCMV mTurquoise2-shadowY tandem
  Backbone manufacturer: Tramier
  Backbone size w/o insert (bp): 5415
  Vector type: Mammalian Expression
Growth in bacteria
  Bacterial resistance: Ampicillin, 100 μg/mL
  Growth temperature: 37°C
  Growth strain: DH5alpha
  Copy number: High Copy
Gene/Insert
  Gene/Insert name: AURKA
  Species: H. sapiens (human)
  Insert size (bp): 1223
  Mutation: AURKA K162M is a kinase-dead version of AURKA
  Entrez Gene: AURKA (a.k.a. AIK, ARK1, AURA, BTAK, PPP1R47, STK15, STK6, STK7)
  Promoter: CMV
  Tag / fusion protein: shadowY (N terminal on insert); mTurquoise2 (C terminal on backbone)
  Cloning method: Restriction Enzyme; 5′ cloning site EcoRI (not destroyed); 3′ cloning site BamHI (not destroyed)
  Sequencing primers: 5′ pCMV; 3′ TTTAAAGCAAGTAAAACCTC
Terms and licenses: Academic/Nonprofit Terms; Industry Terms: Not Available to Industry
How to cite: pCMV ShadowY-AURKA K162M-mTurq2 was a gift from Marc Tramier (Addgene plasmid # 157771 ; http://n2t.net/addgene:157771 ; RRID:Addgene_157771)
