[The description below was written by a language model from this plasmid's Addgene catalogue record and pLannotate feature annotations shown in this document.]
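Description:
pCMV ShadowY-AURKA K162M-mTurq2 is a mammalian expression plasmid encoding a kinase-dead version of a genetically encoded Aurora A kinase biosensor. It was made by inserting human AURKA between the two fluorescent proteins of a pCMV mTurquoise2-ShadowY tandem backbone, using EcoRI and BamHI sites that remain intact. The human cytomegalovirus immediate early enhancer and promoter drive a single open reading frame in which ShadowY sits at the N terminus of AURKA and mTurquoise2 at the C terminus, followed by an SV40 polyadenylation signal. The automated annotation labels the N-terminal fluorescent protein as mCitrine, which probably reflects close sequence similarity between these Aequorea-derived yellow variants; the catalogue identifies it as ShadowY. mTurquoise2 is a cyan donor and ShadowY a very dim yellow-derived acceptor, a pairing suited to FRET measured through donor fluorescence lifetime, so that conformational changes in the kinase alter energy transfer between the two ends. The K162M substitution abolishes kinase activity, so this construct presumably serves as an inactive control for the wild-type sensor.

For propagation, the plasmid carries a high-copy ColE1/pUC-type origin and an f1 origin. The records disagree on selection: the catalogue lists ampicillin resistance, but the feature table from the full sequence shows only the bla promoter, with no ampicillin resistance coding sequence. That promoter and an SV40 early promoter sit upstream of a NeoR/KanR gene with an HSV TK polyadenylation signal. This arrangement normally gives kanamycin resistance in bacteria and G418 selection in mammalian cells, so the resistance marker should be checked before use.
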