Features (pLannotate 1.2.2; 18 found; start..end, strand, type, name):
      1..304     +  enhancer       CMV enhancer: human cytomegalovirus immediate early enhancer
    305..508     +  promoter       CMV promoter: human cytomegalovirus (CMV) immediate early promoter
    531..558     +  misc_feature   MCS (fragment): multiple cloning site
    559..1275    +  CDS            mCitrine: mCitrine is a basic (constitutively fluorescent) yellow fluorescent protein published in 2001, derived from Aequorea victoria.
   1276..1341    +  misc_feature   MCS: multiple cloning site
   1357..2565    +  CDS            AURKA: AURKA_HUMAN - Also known as AIK, AIRK1, ARK1, AURA, AYK1, BTAK, IAK1, STK15, STK6. Experimental evidence at protein level: Swiss-Prot protein existence level 1. Mitotic serine/threonine kinase that contributes to the regulation of cell cycle progression (PubMed:26246606, PubMed:12390251, PubMed:18615013, PubMed:11039908, PubMed:17125279, PubMed:17360485). Associates with the centrosome and the spindle microtubules during mitosis and plays a critical role in various mitotic events including the establishment of mitotic spindle, centrosome duplication, centrosome separation as well as maturation
   2587..3270    +  CDS            mTurquoise2: mTurquoise2 is a basic (constitutively fluorescent) cyan fluorescent protein published in 2012, derived from Aequorea victoria. It is reported to be a rapidly-maturing monomer with very low acid sensitivity.
   3289..3372    +  CDS            large T antigen (fragment): large T antigen from SV40 (simian virus 40)
   3395..3516    +  polyA_signal   SV40 poly(A) signal: SV40 polyadenylation signal
   3550..3978    -  rep_origin     f1 ori (sequence partly withheld): f1 bacteriophage origin of replication; arrow indicates direction of (+) strand synthesis
   4005..4109    +  promoter       AmpR promoter: bla
   4111..4468    +  promoter       SV40 promoter: SV40 enhancer and early promoter
   4503..5297    +  CDS            NeoR/KanR: aminoglycoside phosphotransferase from Tn5; aph(3')-II (or nptII); confers resistance to neomycin, kanamycin, and G418 (Geneticin®)
   5318..5470    +  CDS            ble (fragment): BLE_KLEPN - Experimental evidence at protein level: Swiss-Prot protein existence level 1. Binding protein with a strong affinity to the bleomycin family of antibiotics. Binds to CL990; an antimitotic-antibiotic compound. From Klebsiella pneumoniae.
   5529..5576    +  polyA_signal   HSV TK poly(A) signal: herpes simplex virus thymidine kinase polyadenylation signal (Cole and Stacy, 1985)
   5667..5683    -  polyA_signal   bGH poly(A) signal (fragment): bovine growth hormone polyadenylation signal
   5905..6493    +  rep_origin     ori: high-copy-number ColE1/pMB1/pBR322/pUC origin of replication
   6608..6667    +  enhancer       CMV enhancer (fragment): human cytomegalovirus immediate early enhancer
>Addgene plasmid #157771 | pCMV ShadowY-AURKA K162M-mTurq2 | addgene full sequence | sequence record 320165 | Addgene NGS Result
CGTTACATAACTTACGGTAAATGGCCCGCCTGGCTGACCGCCCAACGACCCCCGCCCATTGACGTCAATA
ATGACGTATGTTCCCATAGTAACGCCAATAGGGACTTTCCATTGACGTCAATGGGTGGAGTATTTACGGT
AAACTGCCCACTTGGCAGTACATCAAGTGTATCATATGCCAAGTACGCCCCCTATTGACGTCAATGACGG
TAAATGGCCCGCCTGGCATTATGCCCAGTACATGACCTTATGGGACTTTCCTACTTGGCAGTACATCTAC
GTATTAGTCATCGCTATTACCATGGTGATGCGGTTTTGGCAGTACATCAATGGGCGTGGATAGCGGTTTG
ACTCACGGGGATTTCCAAGTCTCCACCCCATTGACGTCAATGGGAGTTTGTTTTGGCACCAAAATCAACG
GGACTTTCCAAAATGTCGTAACAACTCCGCCCCATTGACGCAAATGGGCGGTAGGCGTGTACGGTGGGAG
GTCTATATAAGCAGAGCTGGTTTAGTGAACCGTCAGATCCGCTAGCGCTACCGGACTCAGATCTCGAGAT
GGTGAGCAAGGGCGAGGAGCTGTTCACCGGGGTGGTGCCCATCCTGGTCGAGCTGGACGGCGACGTAAAC
GGCCACAAGTTCAGCGTGTCCGGCGAGGGCGAGGGCGATGCCACCTACGGCAAGCTGACCCTGAAGCTCA
TCTGCACCACCGGCAAGCTGCCCGTGCCCTGGCCCACCCTCGTGACCACCTTCGGCTACGGCCTGATGTG
CTTCGCGCGCTATCCAGACCACATGAAGCAGCACGACTTCTTCAAGTCCGCCATGCCCGAAGGCTACGTC
CAGGAGCGCACCATCTTCTTCAAGGACGACGGCAACTACAAGACCCGCGCCGAGGTGAAGTTCGAGGGCG
ACACCCTGGTGAACCGCATCGAGCTGAAGGGCATCGACTTCAAGGAGGACGGCAACATCCTGGGGCACAA
GCTCGAGTACGCTTGGCCCGTGGTGAATGTCTATATCATGGCCGACAAGCAGAAGAACGGCATCAAGGTG
AACTTCTCTATCTATCATAACATCGAGGACGGCAGCGTGCAGCTCGCCGACCACTACCAGCAGAACACCC
CCATCGGCGACGGGCCCGTGCTGCTGCCCGACAACCACTACCTGAGCTACTCGGCTAAGCTGAGCAAAGA
CCCCAACGAGAAGCGCGATCACATGGTCCTGCTGGAGTTCGTGACCGCCGCCGGGATCACTCTCGGCATG
GACGAGCTGTACAAGTCCGGACTCAGATCTCGAGCTCAAGCTTCGAATTCTGCAGTCGACGGTACCGCGG
GCCCGGGATCCGGAAGCTTCGAATTCATGGACCGATCTAAAGAAAACTGCATTTCAGGACCTGTTAAGGC
TACAGCTCCAGTTGGAGGTCCAAAACGTGTTCTCGTGACTCAGCAATTTCCTTGTCAGAATCCATTACCT
GTAAATAGTGGCCAGGCTCAGCGGGTCTTGTGTCCTTCAAATTCTTCCCAGCGCATTCCTTTGCAAGCAC
AAAAACTTGTCTCCAGTCACAAGCCGGTTCAGAATCAGAAGCAGAAGCAATTGCAGGCAACCAGTGTACC
TCATCCTGTCTCCAGGCCACTGAATAACACCCAAAAGAGCAAGCAGCCCCTGCCATCGGCACCTGAAAAT
AATCCTGAGGAGGAACTGGCATCAAAACAGAAAAATGAAGAATCAAAAAAGAGGCAGTGGGCTTTGGAAG
ACTTTGAAATTGGTCGCCCTCTGGGTAAAGGAAAGTTTGGTAATGTTTATTTGGCAAGAGAAAAGCAAAG
CAAGTTTATTCTGGCTCTTATGGTGTTATTTAAAGCTCAGCTGGAGAAAGCCGGAGTGGAGCATCAGCTC
AGAAGAGAAGTAGAAATACAGTCCCACCTTCGGCATCCTAATATTCTTAGACTGTATGGTTATTTCCATG
ATGCTACCAGAGTCTACCTAATTCTGGAATATGCACCACTTGGAACAGTTTATAGAGAACTTCAGAAACT
TTCAAAGTTTGATGAGCAGAGAACTGCTACTTATATAACAGAATTGGCAAATGCACTATCATATTGCCAT
TCGAAGAGAGTTATTCATAGAGACATTAAGCCAGAGAACTTACTTCTTGGATCAGCTGGAGAGCTTAAAA
TTGCAGATTTTGGGTGGTCAGTACATGCTCCATCTTCCAGGAGGACCACTCTCTGTGGCACCCTGGACTA
CCTGCCCCCTGAAATGATTGAAGGTCGGATGCATGATGAGAAGGTGGATCTCTGGAGCCTTGGAGTTCTT
TGCTATGAATTTTTAGTTGGGAAGCCTCCTTTTGAGGCAAACACATACCAAGAGACCTACAAAAGAATAT
CACGGGTTGAGTTCACATTCCCTGACTTTGTAACAGAGGGAGCCAGGGACCTCATTTCAAGACTGTTGAA
GCATAATCCCAGCCAGAGGCCAATGCTCAGAGAAGTACTTGAACACCCCTGGATCACAGCAAATTCATCA
AAACCATCAAATTGCCAAAACAAAGAATCAGCTAGCAAACAGTCTGGGGATCCGATGGCGGCCGCAATGG
TGAGCAAGGGCGAGGAGCTGTTCACCGGGGTGGTGCCCATCCTGGTCGAGCTGGACGGCGACGTAAACGG
CCACAAGTTCAGCGTGTCCGGCGAGGGCGAGGGCGATGCCACCTACGGCAAGCTGACCCTGAAGTTCATC
TGCACCACCGGCAAGCTGCCCGTGCCCTGGCCCACCCTCGTGACCACCCTGTCCTGGGGCGTGCAGTGCT
TCGCCCGCTACCCCGACCACATGAAGCAGCACGACTTCTTCAAGTCCGCCATGCCCGAAGGCTACGTCCA
GGAGCGCACCATCTTCTTCAAGGACGACGGCAACTACAAGACCCGCGCCGAGGTGAAGTTCGAGGGCGAC
ACCCTGGTGAACCGCATCGAGCTGAAGGGCATCGACTTCAAGGAGGACGGCAACATCCTGGGGCACAAGC
TGGAGTACAACTACTTTAGCGACAACGTCTATATCACCGCCGACAAGCAGAAGAACGGCATCAAGGCCAA
CTTCAAGATCCGCCACAACATCGAGGACGGCGGCGTGCAGCTCGCCGACCACTACCAGCAGAACACCCCC
ATCGGCGACGGCCCCGTGCTGCTGCCCGACAACCACTACCTGAGCACCCAGTCCAAGCTGAGCAAAGACC
CCAACGAGAAGCGCGATCACATGGTCCTGCTGGAGTTCGTGACCGCCGCCTAAGCGGCCGCGACTCTAGA
TCATAATCAGCCATACCACATTTGTAGAGGTTTTACTTGCTTTAAAAAACCTCCCACACCTCCCCCTGAA
CCTGAAACATAAAATGAATGCAATTGTTGTTGTTAACTTGTTTATTGCAGCTTATAATGGTTACAAATAA
AGCAATAGCATCACAAATTTCACAAATAAAGCATTTTTTTCACTGCATTCTAGTTGTGGTTTGTCCAAAC
TCATCAATGTATCTTAAGGCGTAAATTGTAAGCGTTAATATTTTGTTAAAATTCGCGTTAAATTTTTGTT
AAATCAGCTCATTTTTTAACCAATAGGCCGAAATCGGCAAAATCCCTTATAAATCAAAAGAATAGACCGA
GATAGGGT
[37 nt withheld, positions 3649-3685]
AAAGAACGTGGACTCCAACGTCAAAGG
[49 nt withheld, positions 3713-3761]
T
[91 nt withheld, positions 3763-3853]
G
[124 nt withheld, positions 3855-3978]
CAGGTGGCACTTTTCGGGGAAATGTGCGCGGAACCCCTATTTGTTTATTTTTCTAAATACATTCAAATAT
GTATCCGCTCATGAGACAATAACCCTGATAAATGCTTCAATAATATTGAAAAAGGAAGAGTCCTGAGGCG
GAAAGAACCAGCTGTGGAATGTGTGTCAGTTAGGGTGTGGAAAGTCCCCAGGCTCCCCAGCAGGCAGAAG
TATGCAAAGCATGCATCTCAATTAGTCAGCAACCAGGTGTGGAAAGTCCCCAGGCTCCCCAGCAGGCAGA
AGTATGCAAAGCATGCATCTCAATTAGTCAGCAACCATAGTCCCGCCCCTAACTCCGCCCATCCCGCCCC
TAACTCCGCCCAGTTCCGCCCATTCTCCGCCCCATGGCTGACTAATTTTTTTTATTTATGCAGAGGCCGA
GGCCGCCTCGGCCTCTGAGCTATTCCAGAAGTAGTGAGGAGGCTTTTTTGGAGGCCTAGGCTTTTGCAAA
GATCGATCAAGAGACAGGATGAGGATCGTTTCGCATGATTGAACAAGATGGATTGCACGCAGGTTCTCCG
GCCGCTTGGGTGGAGAGGCTATTCGGCTATGACTGGGCACAACAGACAATCGGCTGCTCTGATGCCGCCG
TGTTCCGGCTGTCAGCGCAGGGGCGCCCGGTTCTTTTTGTCAAGACCGACCTGTCCGGTGCCCTGAATGA
ACTGCAAGACGAGGCAGCGCGGCTATCGTGGCTGGCCACGACGGGCGTTCCTTGCGCAGCTGTGCTCGAC
GTTGTCACTGAAGCGGGAAGGGACTGGCTGCTATTGGGCGAAGTGCCGGGGCAGGATCTCCTGTCATCTC
ACCTTGCTCCTGCCGAGAAAGTATCCATCATGGCTGATGCAATGCGGCGGCTGCATACGCTTGATCCGGC
TACCTGCCCATTCGACCACCAAGCGAAACATCGCATCGAGCGAGCACGTACTCGGATGGAAGCCGGTCTT
GTCGATCAGGATGATCTGGACGAAGAGCATCAGGGGCTCGCGCCAGCCGAACTGTTCGCCAGGCTCAAGG
CGAGCATGCCCGACGGCGAGGATCTCGTCGTGACCCATGGCGATGCCTGCTTGCCGAATATCATGGTGGA
AAATGGCCGCTTTTCTGGATTCATCGACTGTGGCCGGCTGGGTGTGGCGGACCGCTATCAGGACATAGCG
TTGGCTACCCGTGATATTGCTGAAGAGCTTGGCGGCGAATGGGCTGACCGCTTCCTCGTGCTTTACGGTA
TCGCCGCTCCCGATTCGCAGCGCATCGCCTTCTATCGCCTTCTTGACGAGTTCTTCTGAGCGGGACTCTG
GGGTTCGAAATGACCGACCAAGCGACGCCCAACCTGCCATCACGAGATTTCGATTCCACCGCCGCCTTCT
ATGAAAGGTTGGGCTTCGGAATCGTTTTCCGGGACGCCGGCTGGATGATCCTCCAGCGCGGGGATCTCAT
GCTGGAGTTCTTCGCCCACCCTAGGGGGAGGCTAACTGAAACACGGAAGGAGACAATACCGGAAGGAACC
CGCGCTATGACGGCAATAAAAAGACAGAATAAAACGCACGGTGTTGGGTCGTTTGTTCATAAACGCGGGG
TTCGGTCCCAGGGCTGGCACTCTGTCGATACCCCACCGAGACCCCATTGGGGCCAATACGCCCGCGTTTC
TTCCTTTTCCCCACCCCACCCCCCAAGTTCGGGTGAAGGCCCAGGGCTCGCAGCCAACGTCGGGGCGGCA
GGCCCTGCCATAGCCTCAGGTTACTCATATATACTTTAGATTGATTTAAAACTTCATTTTTAATTTAAAA
GGATCTAGGTGAAGATCCTTTTTGATAATCTCATGACCAAAATCCCTTAACGTGAGTTTTCGTTCCACTG
AGCGTCAGACCCCGTAGAAAAGATCAAAGGATCTTCTTGAGATCCTTTTTTTCTGCGCGTAATCTGCTGC
TTGCAAACAAAAAAACCACCGCTACCAGCGGTGGTTTGTTTGCCGGATCAAGAGCTACCAACTCTTTTTC
CGAAGGTAACTGGCTTCAGCAGAGCGCAGATACCAAATACTGTTCTTCTAGTGTAGCCGTAGTTAGGCCA
CCACTTCAAGAACTCTGTAGCACCGCCTACATACCTCGCTCTGCTAATCCTGTTACCAGTGGCTGCTGCC
AGTGGCGATAAGTCGTGTCTTACCGGGTTGGACTCAAGACGATAGTTACCGGATAAGGCGCAGCGGTCGG
GCTGAACGGGGGGTTCGTGCACACAGCCCAGCTTGGAGCGAACGACCTACACCGAACTGAGATACCTACA
GCGTGAGCTATGAGAAAGCGCCACGCTTCCCGAAGGGAGAAAGGCGGACAGGTATCCGGTAAGCGGCAGG
GTCGGAACAGGAGAGCGCACGAGGGAGCTTCCAGGGGGAAACGCCTGGTATCTTTATAGTCCTGTCGGGT
TTCGCCACCTCTGACTTGAGCGTCGATTTTTGTGATGCTCGTCAGGGGGGCGGAGCCTATGGAAAAACGC
CAGCAACGCGGCCTTTTTACGGTTCCTGGCCTTTTGCTGGCCTTTTGCTCACATGTTCTTTCCTGCGTTA
TCCCCTGATTCTGTGGATAACCGTATTACCGCCATGCATTAGTTATTAATAGTAATCAATTACGGGGTCA
TTAGTTCATAGCCCATATATGGAGTTCCG
